Addgene plasmid #132036: pDONR221_SLC22A31
Purpose: Gateway entry clone with codon-optimized ORF sequence for subcloning into custom expression vectors
Depositing lab: RESOLUTE Consortium & Giulio Superti-Furga. Depositing organization: CeMM Research Center for Molecular Medicine. Publication: The RESOLUTE consortium: unlocking SLC transporters for drug discovery. Superti-Furga G, Lackner D, Wiedmer T, Ingles-Prieto A, Barbosa B, Girardi E, Goldmann U, Gurtl B, Klavins K, Klimek C, Lindinger S, Lineiro-Retes E, Muller AC, Onstein S, Redinger G, Reil D, Sedlyarov V, Wolf G, Crawford M, Everley R, ... Steppan CM. Nat Rev Drug Discov. 2020 Jul;19(7):429-430. doi: 10.1038/d41573-020-00056-6. PubMed 32265506.
Backbone
  Vector backbone: pDONR221
  Backbone manufacturer: Thermo Fisher Scientific
  Backbone size w/o insert (bp): 2550
  Vector type: Mammalian Expression
Growth in bacteria
  Bacterial resistance: Kanamycin, 50 μg/mL
  Growth temperature: 37°C
  Growth strain: Stbl3
  Copy number: High Copy
Gene/Insert
  Gene/Insert name: SLC22A31
  Species: H. sapiens (human)
  Insert size (bp): 1674
  Entrez Gene: SLC22A31
  Cloning method: Gateway Cloning
  Sequencing primers: 5′ M13-fwd; 3′ M13-rev
Terms and licenses: Academic/Nonprofit Terms; Industry Terms
Depositor comments: For more information on the full Resolute plasmid collection, please see www.addgene.org/depositor-collections/re-solute/. Please provide your feedback on this plasmid to the RESOLUTE consortium by filling out their RESOLUTE repository feedback form: https://forms.office.com/Pages/ResponsePage.aspx?id=0e05yklzmkS7rjFGQL4N7z4feCLQvEJAmVcOCM_u885UN1JJRko0Ukg4TVQwNTZLOUxPQVJWT1NHUCQlQCN0PWcu
How to cite: pDONR221_SLC22A31 was a gift from RESOLUTE Consortium & Giulio Superti-Furga (Addgene plasmid # 132036 ; http://n2t.net/addgene:132036 ; RRID:Addgene_132036)
