[The description below was written by a language model from this plasmid's Addgene catalogue record and pLannotate feature annotations shown in this document.]
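Description:
pDONR221_SLC22A31 is a Gateway entry clone built on the pDONR221 backbone, carrying a codon-optimized open reading frame for human SLC22A31, a member of the solute carrier 22 family annotated as a putative organic anion transporter whose existence is inferred from homology. The sequenced plasmid is about 4.2 kb, with a 1,674 bp insert. It is maintained in E. coli through a high-copy ColE1/pUC-type origin of replication and selected with kanamycin via an aminoglycoside phosphotransferase (KanR) gene.

The ORF sits between attL1 and attL2 recombination sites, the arrangement produced when a BP reaction places an insert into a donor vector. These sites allow directional transfer of the coding sequence, by an LR Clonase reaction, into any attR-containing destination vector. Upstream of the cassette, rrnB T1 and T2 transcription terminators insulate the insert from read-through transcription originating in the backbone, which helps limit unwanted expression in bacteria. A T7 promoter lies just beyond attL2, oriented toward the insert on the opposite strand, and M13 forward and reverse priming sites flank the cassette for sequence verification. The short lacI and lacZα fragments detected are backbone remnants rather than functional genes.

Although catalogued under mammalian expression, the feature table shows no eukaryotic promoter or polyadenylation signal, so the plasmid is not itself an expression construct. No epitope tags or reporters are annotated, and the record does not state whether the ORF retains a stop codon. It belongs to a consortium-wide collection of SLC transporter clones and serves as a source for subcloning the ORF into custom expression vectors for transporter studies.
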