Features (pLannotate 1.2.2; 10 found; start..end, strand, type, name):
    121..213     +  CDS            lacI (fragment): lac repressor; lacI; The lac repressor binds to the lac operator to inhibit transcription in E. coli. This inhibition can be relieved by adding lactose or isopropyl-β-D-thiogalactopyranoside (IPTG).
    268..295     -  terminator     rrnB T2 terminator: transcription terminator T2 from the E. coli rrnB gene
    427..470     +  terminator     rrnB T1 terminator: Escherichia coli rrnB; transcription terminator T1 from the E. coli rrnB gene
    517..553     -  CDS            lacZα (fragment): LacZα fragment of β-galactosidase; lacZ fragment
    569..668     +  protein_bind   attL1: mutant version of attL; recombination site for the Gateway® LR reaction LR Clonase™
    674..2347    +  CDS            SLC22A31: S22AV_HUMAN - Protein inferred from homology: Swiss-Prot protein existence level 3. Organic anion transporter that mediates the uptake of ions. From Homo sapiens (Human).
   2349..2448    -  protein_bind   attL2: mutant version of attL; recombination site for the Gateway® LR reaction LR Clonase™
   2466..2484    -  promoter       T7 promoter: promoter for bacteriophage T7 RNA polymerase
   2618..3427    +  CDS            KanR: aminoglycoside phosphotransferase; aph(3')-Ia; confers resistance to kanamycin in bacteria or G418 (Geneticin®) in eukaryotes
   3574..4162    +  rep_origin     ori: high-copy-number ColE1/pMB1/pBR322/pUC origin of replication
>Addgene plasmid #132036 | pDONR221_SLC22A31 | addgene full sequence | sequence record 261770 | Addgene NGS Result
CTTTCCTGCGTTATCCCCTGATTCTGTGGATAACCGTATTACCGCCTTTGAGTGAGCTGATACCGCTCGC
CGCAGCCGAACGACCGAGCGCAGCGAGTCAGTGAGCGAGGAAGCGGAAGAGCGCCCAATACGCAAACCGC
CTCTCCCCGCGCGTTGGCCGATTCATTAATGCAGCTGGCACGACAGGTTTCCCGACTGGAAAGCGGGCAG
TGAGCGCAACGCAATTAATACGCGTACCGCTAGCCAGGAAGAGTTTGTAGAAACGCAAAAAGGCCATCCG
TCAGGATGGCCTTCTGCTTAGTTTGATGCCTGGCAGTTTATGGCGGGCGTCCTGCCCGCCACCCTCCGGG
CCGTTGCTTCACAACGTTCAAATCCGCTCCCGGCGGATTTGTCCTACTCAGGAGAGCGTTCACCGACAAA
CAACAGATAAAACGAAAGGCCCAGTCTTCCGACTGAGCCTTTCGTTTTATTTGATGCCTGGCAGTTCCCT
ACTCTCGCGTTAACGCTAGCATGGATGTTTTCCCAGTCACGACGTTGTAAAACGACGGCCAGTCTTAAGC
TCGGGCCCCAAATAATGATTTTATTTTGACTGATAGTGACCTGTTCGTTGCAACACATTGATGAGCAATG
CTTTTTTATAATGCCAACTTTGTACAAAAAAGCAGGCTCCACCATGGAGCAGGAGGCACGCGTGCTGAGG
GCAGCAGGAGGCTTCGGAAGAGCACGGAGACTGCTGGCATCCGCCTCTTGGGTGCCATGCATCGTGCTGG
GCCTGGTGCTGAGCTCCGAGGAGCTGCTGACCGCACAGCCAGCACCTCACTGTAGGCCAGACCCCACACT
GCTGCCACCTGCCCTGAGAGCCCTGAGGGGACCCGCCCTGCTGGATGCAGCAATCCCAAGACTGGGACCT
ACCAGGGCACCAGCAGAGGCCCTGGGCGTGCTGAGCCCATCCTACCTGGCACCTCTGACAAGGGCACCTA
GGCCATCTAGCTGGGCATCTTGCAGCGGAGCAGCAGCAGGACCTACCTGGAACCTGGTGTGCGGCGACGG
ATGGAAGGTGCCACTGGAGCAGGTGAGCCACCTGCTGGGATGGCTGCTGGGATGCGTGATCCTGGGAGCA
GGATGTGATAGGTTCGGCAGGCGCGCCGTGTTTGTGGCATCCCTGGTGCTGACCACAGGACTGGGAGCAT
CTGAGGCCCTGGCAGCAAGCTTCCCCACCCTGCTGGTGCTGAGGCTGCTGCACGGAGGCACACTGGCAGG
CGCCCTGCTGGCCCTGTATCTGGCCAGACTGGAGCTGTGCGACCCACCACACAGGCTGGCCTTCTCCATG
GGAGCAGGCCTGTTTTCTGTGGTGGGCACCCTGCTGCTGCCTGGACTGGCCGCCCTGGTGCAGGATTGGA
GACTGCTGCAGGGACTGGGCGCCCTGATGTCCGGCCTGCTGCTGCTGTTCTGGGGCTTTCCAGCCCTGTT
CCCAGAGTCTCCCTGTTGGCTGCTGGCAACAGGACAGGTGGCAAGGGCAAGGAAGATCCTGTGGCGGTTT
GCAGAGGCATCTGGAGTGGGACCAGGCGACTCCTCTCTGGAGGAGAACAGCCTGGCCACCGCCACAGAGC
TGACCATGCTGTCTGCCCGCAGCCCACAGCCTAGGTACCACAGCCCTCTGGGACTGCTGAGGACCAGAGT
GACATGGCGCAATGGCCTGATCCTGGGCTTCAGCTCCCTGGTGGGAGGAGGAATCAGGGCCTCCTTTCGG
AGATCTCTGGCCCCTCAGGTGCCAACATTCTACCTGCCTTATTTTCTGGAGGCAGGACTGGAGGCAGCCG
CCCTGGTGTTCCTGCTGCTGACCGCAGATTGCTGTGGCAGGCGCCCAGTGCTGCTGCTGGGAACCATGGT
GACAGGACTGGCAAGCCTGCTGCTGCTGGCAGGAGCACAGTATCTGCCAGGCTGGACAGTGCTGTTTCTG
TCCGTGCTGGGACTGCTGGCAAGCAGAGCCGTGTCCGCCCTGTCTAGCCTGTTCGCAGCAGAGGTGTTTC
CCACAGTGATCAGGGGAGCAGGACTGGGACTGGTGCTGGGAGCCGGCTTCCTGGGCCAGGCCGCCGGCCC
TCTGGACACCCTGCACGGCCGCCAGGGCTTCTTTCTGCAGCAGGTGGTGTTTGCATCCCTGGCCGTGCTG
GCCCTGCTGTGCGTGCTGCTGCTGCCAGAGTCCAGGTCTAGGGGACTGCCACAGAGCCTGCAGGACGCAG
ATAGGCTGCGGAGATCCCCACTGCTGAGGGGCAGACCCAGGCAGGATCACCTGCCTCTGCTGCCTCCAAG
CAATTCCTACTGGGCCGGCCACACCCCCGAGCAGCACGACCCAGCTTTCTTGTACAAAGTTGGCATTATA
AGAAAGCATTGCTTATCAATTTGTTGCAACGAACAGGTCACTATCAGTCAAAATAAAATCATTATTTGCC
ATCCAGCTGATATCCCCTATAGTGAGTCGTATTACATGGTCATAGCTGTTTCCTGGCAGCTCTGGCCCGT
GTCTCAAAATCTCTGATGTTACATTGCACAAGATAAAAATATATCATCATGAACAATAAAACTGTCTGCT
TACATAAACAGTAATACAAGGGGTGTTATGAGCCATATTCAACGGGAAACGTCGAGGCCGCGATTAAATT
CCAACATGGATGCTGATTTATATGGGTATAAATGGGCTCGCGATAATGTCGGGCAATCAGGTGCGACAAT
CTATCGCTTGTATGGGAAGCCCGATGCGCCAGAGTTGTTTCTGAAACATGGCAAAGGTAGCGTTGCCAAT
GATGTTACAGATGAGATGGTCAGACTAAACTGGCTGACGGAATTTATGCCTCTTCCGACCATCAAGCATT
TTATCCGTACTCCTGATGATGCATGGTTACTCACCACTGCGATCCCCGGAAAAACAGCATTCCAGGTATT
AGAAGAATATCCTGATTCAGGTGAAAATATTGTTGATGCGCTGGCAGTGTTCCTGCGCCGGTTGCATTCG
ATTCCTGTTTGTAATTGTCCTTTTAACAGCGATCGCGTATTTCGTCTCGCTCAGGCGCAATCACGAATGA
ATAACGGTTTGGTTGATGCGAGTGATTTTGATGACGAGCGTAATGGCTGGCCTGTTGAACAAGTCTGGAA
AGAAATGCATAAACTTTTGCCATTCTCACCGGATTCAGTCGTCACTCATGGTGATTTCTCACTTGATAAC
CTTATTTTTGACGAGGGGAAATTAATAGGTTGTATTGATGTTGGACGAGTCGGAATCGCAGACCGATACC
AGGATCTTGCCATCCTATGGAACTGCCTCGGTGAGTTTTCTCCTTCATTACAGAAACGGCTTTTTCAAAA
ATATGGTATTGATAATCCTGATATGAATAAATTGCAGTTTCATTTGATGCTCGATGAGTTTTTCTAATCA
GAATTGGTTAATTGGTTGTAACACTGGCAGAGCATTACGCTGACTTGACGGGACGGCGCAAGCTCATGAC
CAAAATCCCTTAACGTGAGTTACGCGTCGTTCCACTGAGCGTCAGACCCCGTAGAAAAGATCAAAGGATC
TTCTTGAGATCCTTTTTTTCTGCGCGTAATCTGCTGCTTGCAAACAAAAAAACCACCGCTACCAGCGGTG
GTTTGTTTGCCGGATCAAGAGCTACCAACTCTTTTTCCGAAGGTAACTGGCTTCAGCAGAGCGCAGATAC
CAAATACTGTTCTTCTAGTGTAGCCGTAGTTAGGCCACCACTTCAAGAACTCTGTAGCACCGCCTACATA
CCTCGCTCTGCTAATCCTGTTACCAGTGGCTGCTGCCAGTGGCGATAAGTCGTGTCTTACCGGGTTGGAC
TCAAGACGATAGTTACCGGATAAGGCGCAGCGGTCGGGCTGAACGGGGGGTTCGTGCACACAGCCCAGCT
TGGAGCGAACGACCTACACCGAACTGAGATACCTACAGCGTGAGCTATGAGAAAGCGCCACGCTTCCCGA
AGGGAGAAAGGCGGACAGGTATCCGGTAAGCGGCAGGGTCGGAACAGGAGAGCGCACGAGGGAGCTTCCA
GGGGGAAACGCCTGGTATCTTTATAGTCCTGTCGGGTTTCGCCACCTCTGACTTGAGCGTCGATTTTTGT
GATGCTCGTCAGGGGGGCGGAGCCTATGGAAAAACGCCAGCAACGCGGCCTTTTTACGGTTCCTGGCCTT
TTGCTGGCCTTTTGCTCACATGTT
