>Addgene plasmid #132036 | pDONR221_SLC22A31 | depositor partial sequence | sequence record 253472 | Codon-optimized ORF of SLC22A31
ATGGAGCAGGAGGCACGCGTGCTGAGGGCAGCAGGAGGCTTCGGAAGAGCACGGAGACTGCTGGCATCCG
CCTCTTGGGTGCCATGCATCGTGCTGGGCCTGGTGCTGAGCTCCGAGGAGCTGCTGACCGCACAGCCAGC
ACCTCACTGTAGGCCAGACCCCACACTGCTGCCACCTGCCCTGAGAGCCCTGAGGGGACCCGCCCTGCTG
GATGCAGCAATCCCAAGACTGGGACCTACCAGGGCACCAGCAGAGGCCCTGGGCGTGCTGAGCCCATCCT
ACCTGGCACCTCTGACAAGGGCACCTAGGCCATCTAGCTGGGCATCTTGCAGCGGAGCAGCAGCAGGACC
TACCTGGAACCTGGTGTGCGGCGACGGATGGAAGGTGCCACTGGAGCAGGTGAGCCACCTGCTGGGATGG
CTGCTGGGATGCGTGATCCTGGGAGCAGGATGTGATAGGTTCGGCAGGCGCGCCGTGTTTGTGGCATCCC
TGGTGCTGACCACAGGACTGGGAGCATCTGAGGCCCTGGCAGCAAGCTTCCCCACCCTGCTGGTGCTGAG
GCTGCTGCACGGAGGCACACTGGCAGGCGCCCTGCTGGCCCTGTATCTGGCCAGACTGGAGCTGTGCGAC
CCACCACACAGGCTGGCCTTCTCCATGGGAGCAGGCCTGTTTTCTGTGGTGGGCACCCTGCTGCTGCCTG
GACTGGCCGCCCTGGTGCAGGATTGGAGACTGCTGCAGGGACTGGGCGCCCTGATGTCCGGCCTGCTGCT
GCTGTTCTGGGGCTTTCCAGCCCTGTTCCCAGAGTCTCCCTGTTGGCTGCTGGCAACAGGACAGGTGGCA
AGGGCAAGGAAGATCCTGTGGCGGTTTGCAGAGGCATCTGGAGTGGGACCAGGCGACTCCTCTCTGGAGG
AGAACAGCCTGGCCACCGCCACAGAGCTGACCATGCTGTCTGCCCGCAGCCCACAGCCTAGGTACCACAG
CCCTCTGGGACTGCTGAGGACCAGAGTGACATGGCGCAATGGCCTGATCCTGGGCTTCAGCTCCCTGGTG
GGAGGAGGAATCAGGGCCTCCTTTCGGAGATCTCTGGCCCCTCAGGTGCCAACATTCTACCTGCCTTATT
TTCTGGAGGCAGGACTGGAGGCAGCCGCCCTGGTGTTCCTGCTGCTGACCGCAGATTGCTGTGGCAGGCG
CCCAGTGCTGCTGCTGGGAACCATGGTGACAGGACTGGCAAGCCTGCTGCTGCTGGCAGGAGCACAGTAT
CTGCCAGGCTGGACAGTGCTGTTTCTGTCCGTGCTGGGACTGCTGGCAAGCAGAGCCGTGTCCGCCCTGT
CTAGCCTGTTCGCAGCAGAGGTGTTTCCCACAGTGATCAGGGGAGCAGGACTGGGACTGGTGCTGGGAGC
CGGCTTCCTGGGCCAGGCCGCCGGCCCTCTGGACACCCTGCACGGCCGCCAGGGCTTCTTTCTGCAGCAG
GTGGTGTTTGCATCCCTGGCCGTGCTGGCCCTGCTGTGCGTGCTGCTGCTGCCAGAGTCCAGGTCTAGGG
GACTGCCACAGAGCCTGCAGGACGCAGATAGGCTGCGGAGATCCCCACTGCTGAGGGGCAGACCCAGGCA
GGATCACCTGCCTCTGCTGCCTCCAAGCAATTCCTACTGGGCCGGCCACACCCCCGAGCAGCAC
